>Addgene plasmid #171952 | pCW57.1-FLAG-SRSF3_Truncated_Codon.Optimized-Blast | addgene full sequence | sequence record 338274 | Addgene NGS Result
CAGCAGAGATCCACTTTGGCCGCGAATCGATATGTCGAGTTTACTCCCTATCAGTGATAGAGAACGTATG
TCGAGTTTACTCCCTATCAGTGATAGAGAACGATGTCGAGTTTACTCCCTATCAGTGATAGAGAACGTAT
GTCGAGTTTACTCCCTATCAGTGATAGAGAACGTATGTCGAGTTTACTCCCTATCAGTGATAGAGAACGT
ATGTCGAGTTTATCCCTATCAGTGATAGAGAACGTATGTCGAGTTTACTCCCTATCAGTGATAGAGAACG
TATGTCGAGGTAGGCGTGTACGGTGGGAGGCCTATATAAGCAGAGCTCGTTTAGTGAACCGTCAGATCGC
CTGGAGAATTGGCTAGCGAATTCATGGACTACAAAGATGACGACGATAAAATGCACCGAGACTCCTGCCC
GCTGGATTGCAAGGTATATGTAGGGAATCTCGGCAATAATGGCAACAAGACGGAACTTGAAAGAGCATTT
GGCTATTATGGCCCTCTGCGGAGTGTATGGGTTGCCAGAAACCCGCCAGGTTTCGCGTTCGTCGAATTTG
AAGACCCACGAGACGCCGCTGACGCGGTTAGGGAGCTGGACGGGCGCACACTCTGTGGCTGCAGGGTGAG
GGTGGAACTCAGCAATGGCGAGAAGAGGTCCCGAAATCGCGGCCCTCCACCATCCTGGGGGCGCCGACCA
AGGGACGATTACCGACGCCGCTCTCCTCCCCCTCGAAGACGAGTCACTATAATGAGCCTTCTTACAACGC
TGTGAGGATCCGGGGTTGGGGTTGCGCCTTTTCCAAGGCAGCCCTGGGTTTGCGCAGGGACGCGGCTGCT
CTGGGCGTGGTTCCGGGAAACGCAGCGGCGCCGACCCTGGGTCTCGCACATTCTTCACGTCCGTTCGCAG
CGTCACCCGGATCTTCGCCGCTACCCTTGTGGGCCCCCCGGCGACGCTTCCTGCTCCGCCCCTAAGTCGG
GAAGGTTCCTTGCGGTTCGCGGCGTGCCGGACGTGACAAACGGAAGCCGCACGTCTCACTAGTACCCTCG
CAGACGGACAGCGCCAGGGAGCAATGGCAGCGCGCCGACCGCGATGGGCTGTGGCCAATAGCGGCTGCTC
AGCAGGGCGCGCCGAGAGCAGCGGCCGGGAAGGGGCGGTGCGGGAGGCGGGGTGTGGGGCGGTAGTGTGG
GCCCTGTTCCTGCCCGCGCGGTGTTCCGCATTCTGCAAGCCTCCGGAGCGCACGTCGGCAGTCGGCTCCC
TCGTTGACCGAATCACCGACCTCTCTCCCCAGCAATTCACCCGCGCGCGGGAACTAAACCATGGCCAAGC
CTTTGTCTCAAGAAGAATCCACCCTCATTGAAAGAGCAACGGCTACAATCAACAGCATCCCCATCTCTGA
AGACTACAGCGTCGCCAGCGCAGCTCTCTCTAGCGACGGCCGCATCTTCACTGGTGTCAATGTATATCAT
TTTACTGGGGGACCTTGTGCAGAACTCGTGGTGCTGGGCACTGCTGCTGCTGCGGCAGCTGGCAACCTGA
CTTGTATCGTCGCGATCGGAAATGAGAACAGGGGCATCTTGAGCCCCTGCGGACGGTGCCGACAGGTGCT
TCTCGATCTGCATCCTGGGATCAAAGCCATAGTGAAGGACAGTGATGGACAGCCGACGGCAGTTGGGATT
CGTGAATTGCTGCCCTCTGGTTATGTGTGGGAGGGCTTCGAAGGAAGCGGAGAAGGTAGAGGTTCTCTCC
TCACTTGTGGTGATGTTGAAGAAAACCCTGGTCCAATGTCTAGACTGGACAAGAGCAAAGTCATAAACGG
AGCTCTGGAATTACTCAATGGTGTCGGTATCGAAGGCCTGACGACAAGGAAACTCGCTCAAAAGCTGGGA
GTTGAGCAGCCTACCCTGTACTGGCACGTGAAGAACAAGCGGGCCCTGCTCGATGCCCTGCCAATCGAGA
TGCTGGACAGGCATCATACCCACTTCTGCCCCCTGGAAGGCGAGTCATGGCAAGACTTTCTGCGGAACAA
CGCCAAGTCATACCGCTGTGCTCTCCTCTCACATCGCGACGGGGCTAAAGTGCATCTCGGCACCCGCCCA
ACAGAGAAACAGTACGAAACCCTGGAAAATCAGCTCGCGTTCCTGTGTCAGCAAGGCTTCTCCCTGGAGA
ACGCACTGTACGCTCTGTCCGCCGTGGGCCACTTTACACTGGGCTGCGTATTGGAGGAACAGGAGCATCA
AGTAGCAAAAGAGGAAAGAGAGACACCTACCACCGATTCTATGCCCCCACTTCTGAGACAAGCAATTGAG
CTGTTCGACCGGCAGGGAGCCGAACCTGCCTTCCTTTTCGGCCTGGAACTAATCATATGTGGCCTGGAGA
AACAGCTAAAGTGCGAAAGCGGCGGGCCGACCGACGCCCTTGACGATTTTGACTTAGACATGCTCCCAGC
CGATGCCCTTGACGACTTTGACCTTGATATGCTGCCTGCTGACGCTCTTGACGATTTTGACCTTGACATG
CTCCCCGGGTAACTAAGTAAGGATCGATCCAAGATATCGTATTCTTAACTATGTTGCTCCTTTTACGCTA
TGTGGATACGCTGCTTTAATGCCTTTGTATCATGCTATTGCTTCCCGTATGGCTTTCATTTTCTCCTCCT
TGTATAAATCCTGGTTGCTGTCTCTTTATGAGGAGTTGTGGCCCGTTGTCAGGCAACGTGGCGTGGTGTG
CACTGTGTTTGCTGACGCAACCCCCACTGGTTGGGGCATTGCCACCACCTGTCAGCTCCTTTCCGGGACT
TTCGCTTTCCCCCTCCCTATTGCCACGGCGGAACTCATCGCCGCCTGCCTTGCCCGCTGCTGGACAGGGG
CTCGGCTGTTGGGCACTGACAATTCCGTGGTGTTGTCGGGGAAGCTGACGTCCTTTCCATGGCTGCTCGC
CTGTGTTGCCACCTGGATTCTGCGCGGGACGTCCTTCTGCTACGTCCCTTCGGCCCTCAATCCAGCGGAC
CTTCCTTCCCGCGGCCTGCTGCCGGCTCTGCGGCCTCTTCCGCGTCTTCGCCTTCGCCCTCAGACGAGTC
GGATCTCCCTTTGGGCCGCCTCCCCGCCTGTTTCGCCTCGGCGTCCGGACTAGAGGTACCTTTAAGACCA
ATGACTTACAAGGCAGCTGTAGATCTTAGCCACTTTTTAAAAGAAAAGGGGGGACTGGAAGGGCTAATTC
ACTCCCAACGAAGACAAGATCTGCTTTTTGCTTGTACTGGGTCTCTCTGGTTAGACCAGATCTGAGCCTG
GGAGCTCTCTGGCTAACTAGGGAACCCACTGCTTAAGCCTCAATAAAGCTTGCCTTGAGTGCTTCAAGTA
GTGTGTGCCCGTCTGTTGTGTGACTCTGGTAACTAGAGATCCCTCAGACCCTTTTAGTCAGTGTGGAAAA
TCTCTAGCAGTAGTAGTTCATGTCATCTTATTATTCAGTATTTATAACTTGCAAAGAAATGAATATCAGA
GAGTGAGAGGAACTTGTTTATTGCAGCTTATAATGGTTACAAATAAAGCAATAGCATCACAAATTTCACA
AATAAAGCATTTTTTTCACTGCATTCTAGTTGTGGTTTGTCCAAACTCATCAATGTATCTTATCATGTCT
GGCTCTAGCTATCCCGCCCCTAACTCCGCCCATCCCGCCCCTAACTCCGCCCAGTTCCGCCCATTCTCCG
CCCCATGGCTGACTAATTTTTTTTATTTATGCAGAGGCCGAGGCCGCCTCGGCCTCTGAGCTATTCCAGA
AGTAGTGAGGAGGCTTTTTTGGAGGCCTTTCAAATATGTATCCGCTCATGAGACAATAACCCTGATAAAT
GCTTCAATAATATTGAAAAAGGAAGAGTATGAGTATTCAACATTTCCGTGTCGCCCTTATTCCCTTTTTT
GCGGCATTTTGCCTTCCTGTTTTTGCTCACCCAGAAACGCTGGTGAAAGTAAAAGATGCTGAAGATCAGT
TGGGTGCACGAGTGGGTTACATCGAACTGGATCTCAACAGCGGTAAGATCCTTGAGAGTTTTCGCCCCGA
AGAACGTTTTCCAATGATGAGCACTTTTAAAGTTCTGCTATGTGGCGCGGTATTATCCCGTATTGACGCC
GGGCAAGAGCAACTCGGTCGCCGCATACACTATTCTCAGAATGACTTGGTTGAGTACTCACCAGTCACAG
AAAAGCATCTTACGGATGGCATGACAGTAAGAGAATTATGCAGTGCTGCCATAACCATGAGTGATAACAC
TGCGGCCAACTTACTTCTGACAACGATCGGAGGACCGAAGGAGCTAACCGCTTTTTTGCACAACATGGGG
GATCATGTAACTCGCCTTGATCGTTGGGAACCGGAGCTGAATGAAGCCATACCAAACGACGAGCGTGACA
CCACGATGCCTGTAGCAATGGCAACAACGTTGCGCAAACTATTAACTGGCGAACTACTTACTCTAGCTTC
CCGGCAACAATTAATAGACTGGATGGAGGCGGATAAAGTTGCAGGACCACTTCTGCGCTCGGCCCTTCCG
GCTGGCTGGTTTATTGCTGATAAATCTGGAGCCGGTGAGCGTGGGTCTCGCGGTATCATTGCAGCACTGG
GGCCAGATGGTAAGCCCTCCCGTATCGTAGTTATCTACACGACGGGGAGTCAGGCAACTATGGATGAACG
AAATAGACAGATCGCTGAGATAGGTGCCTCACTGATTAAGCATTGGTAACTGTCAGACCAAGTTTACTCA
TATATACTTTAGATTGATTTAAAACTTCATTTTTAATTTAAAAGGATCTAGGTGAAGATCCTTTTTGATA
ATCTCATGACCAAAATCCCTTAACGTGAGTTTTCGTTCCACTGAGCGTCAGACCCCGTAGAAAAGATCAA
AGGATCTTCTTGAGATCCTTTTTTTCTGCGCGTAATCTGCTGCTTGCAAACAAAAAAACCACCGCTACCA
GCGGTGGTTTGTTTGCCGGATCAAGAGCTACCAACTCTTTTTCCGAAGGTAACTGGCTTCAGCAGAGCGC
AGATACCAAATACTGTTCTTCTAGTGTAGCCGTAGTTAGGCCACCACTTCAAGAACTCTGTAGCACCGCC
TACATACCTCGCTCTGCTAATCCTGTTACCAGTGGCTGCTGCCAGTGGCGATAAGTCGTGTCTTACCGGG
TTGGACTCAAGACGATAGTTACCGGATAAGGCGCAGCGGTCGGGCTGAACGGGGGGTTCGTGCACACAGC
CCAGCTTGGAGCGAACGACCTACACCGAACTGAGATACCTACAGCGTGAGCTATGAGAAAGCGCCACGCT
TCCCGAAGGGAGAAAGGCGGACAGGTATCCGGTAAGCGGCAGGGTCGGAACAGGAGAGCGCACGAGGGAG
CTTCCAGGGGGAAACGCCTGGTATCTTTATAGTCCTGTCGGGTTTCGCCACCTCTGACTTGAGCGTCGAT
TTTTGTGATGCTCGTCAGGGGGGCGGAGCCTATGGAAAAACGCCAGCAACGCGGCCTTTTTACGGTTCCT
GGCCTTTTGCTGGCCTTTTGCTCACATGTTCTTTCCTGCGTTATCCCCTGATTCTGTGGATAACCGTATT
ACCGCCTTTGAGTGAGCTGATACCGCTCGCCGCAGCCGAACGACCGAGCGCAGCGAGTCAGTGAGCGAGG
AAGCGGAAGAGCGCCCAATACGCAAACCGCCTCTCCCCGCGCGTTGGCCGATTCATTAATGCAGCTGGCA
CGACAGGTTTCCCGACTGGAAAGCGGGCAGTGAGCGCAACGCAATTAATGTGAGTTAGCTCACTCATTAG
GCACCCCAGGCTTTACACTTTATGCTTCCGGCTCGTATGTTGTGTGGAATTGTGAGCGGATAACAATTTC
ACACAGGAAACAGCTATGACCATGATTACGCCAAGCGCGCAATTAACCCTCACTAAAGGGAACAAAAGCT
GGAGCTGCAAGCTTAATGTAGTCTTATGCAATACTCTTGTAGTCTTGCAACATGGTAACGATGAGTTAGC
AACATGCCTTACAAGGAGAGAAAAAGCACCGTGCATGCCGATTGGTGGAAGTAAGGTGGTACGATCGTGC
CTTATTAGGAAGGCAACAGACGGGTCTGACATGGATTGGACGAACCACTGAATTGCCGCATTGCAGAGAT
ATTGTATTTAAGTGCCTAGCTCGATACATAAACGGGTCTCTCTGGTTAGACCAGATCTGAGCCTGGGAGC
TCTCTGGCTAACTAGGGAACCCACTGCTTAAGCCTCAATAAAGCTTGCCTTGAGTGCTTCAAGTAGTGTG
TGCCCGTCTGTTGTGTGACTCTGGTAACTAGAGATCCCTCAGACCCTTTTAGTCAGTGTGGAAAATCTCT
AGCAGTGGCGCCCGAACAGGGACTTGAAAGCGAAAGGGAAACCAGAGGAGCTCTCTCGACGCAGGACTCG
GCTTGCTGAAGCGCGCACGGCAAGAGGCGAGGGGCGGCGACTGGTGAGTACGCCAAAAATTTTGACTAGC
GGAGGCTAGAAGGAGAGAGATGGGTGCGAGAGCGTCAGTATTAAGCGGGGGAGAATTAGATCGCGATGGG
AAAAAATTCGGTTAAGGCCAGGGGGAAAGAAAAAATATAAATTAAAACATATAGTATGGGCAAGCAGGGA
GCTAGAACGATTCGCAGTTAATCCTGGCCTGTTAGAAACATCAGAAGGCTGTAGACAAATACTGGGACAG
CTACAACCATCCCTTCAGACAGGATCAGAAGAACTTAGATCATTATATAATACAGTAGCAACCCTCTATT
GTGTGCATCAAAGGATAGAGATAAAAGACACCAAGGAAGCTTTAGACAAGATAGAGGAAGAGCAAAACAA
AAGTAAGACCACCGCACAGCAAGCGGCCGCTGATCTTCAGACCTGGAGGAGGAGATATGAGGGACAATTG
GAGAAGTGAATTATATAAATATAAAGTAGTAAAAATTGAACCATTAGGAGTAGCACCCACCAAGGCAAAG
AGAAGAGTGGTGCAGAGAGAAAAAAGAGCAGTGGGAATAGGAGCTTTGTTCCTTGGGTTCTTGGGAGCAG
CAGGAAGCACTATGGGCGCAGCGTCAATGACGCTGACGGTACAGGCCAGACAATTATTGTCTGGTATAGT
GCAGCAGCAGAACAATTTGCTGAGGGCTATTGAGGCGCAACAGCATCTGTTGCAACTCACAGTCTGGGGC
ATCAAGCAGCTCCAGGCAAGAATCCTGGCTGTGGAAAGATACCTAAAGGATCAACAGCTCCTGGGGATTT
GGGGTTGCTCTGGAAAACTCATTTGCACCACTGCTGTGCCTTGGAATGCTAGTTGGAGTAATAAATCTCT
GGAACAGATTTGGAATCACACGACCTGGATGGAGTGGGACAGAGAAATTAACAATTACACAAGCTTAATA
CACTCCTTAATTGAAGAATCGCAAAACCAGCAAGAAAAGAATGAACAAGAATTATTGGAATTAGATAAAT
GGGCAAGTTTGTGGAATTGGTTTAACATAACAAATTGGCTGTGGTATATAAAATTATTCATAATGATAGT
AGGAGGCTTGGTAGGTTTAAGAATAGTTTTTGCTGTACTTTCTATAGTGAATAGAGTTAGGCAGGGATAT
TCACCATTATCGTTTCAGACCCACCTCCCAACCCCGAGGGGACAATTCTCGACCTCGAGACAAATGGCAG
TATTCATCCACAATTTTAAAAGAAAAGGGGGGATTGGGGGGTACAGTGCAGGGGAAAGAATAGTAGACAT
AATAGCAACAGACATACAAACTAAAGAATTACAAAAACAAATTACAAAAATTCAAAATTTTCGGGTTTAT
TACAGGGA
Features (pLannotate 1.2.2; 27 found; start..end, strand, type, name):
     37..351     +  promoter       tight TRE promoter: Tet-responsive promoter PTight, consisting of seven tet operator sequences followed by the minimal CMV promoter
    376..400     +  CDS            3xFLAG (fragment): three tandem FLAG® epitope tags
    401..715     +  CDS            SRSF3 (fragment): SRSF3_HUMAN - Also known as SFRS3, SRP20. Experimental evidence at protein level: Swiss-Prot protein existence level 1. Splicing factor that specifically promotes exon-inclusion during alternative splicing (PubMed:26876937). Interaction with YTHDC1, a RNA-binding protein that recognizes and binds N6-methyladenosine (m6A)-containing RNAs, promotes recruitment of SRSF3 to its mRNA- binding elements adjacent to m6A sites, leading to exon-inclusion during alternative splicing (PubMed:26876937). Also functions as export adapter involved in mRNA nuclear export (PubMed:11336712, PubMed:18364396, PubM
    782..1292    +  promoter       hPGK promoter: human phosphoglycerate kinase 1 promoter
   1321..1717    +  CDS            BSD (fragment): blasticidin S deaminase; Aspergillus terreus BSD; confers resistance to blasticidin
   1786..2483    +  CDS            rtTA3 (fragment): reverse tetracycline transactivator 3 activates expression from Tet-responsive promoters in the presence of doxycycline
   2413..2523    +  CDS            VP48: 3 tandem repeats of the minimal activation domain of herpes simplex virus VP16 (Cheng et al., 2013)
   2559..3107    +  misc_feature   WPRE (fragment): woodchuck hepatitis virus posttranscriptional regulatory element
   3133..3204    +  CDS            nef (fragment): NEF_HV1Z2 - Experimental evidence at protein level: Swiss-Prot protein existence level 1. Extracellular Nef protein targets CD4(+) T-lymphocytes for apoptosis by interacting with CXCR4 surface receptors. From Human immunodeficiency virus type 1 group M subtype D (isolate Z2/CDC-Z34) (HIV-1).
   3206..3439    +  LTR            3' LTR (ΔU3): self-inactivating 3' long terminal repeat (LTR) from HIV-1
   3511..3632    +  polyA_signal   SV40 poly(A) signal: SV40 polyadenylation signal
   3672..3807    +  rep_origin     SV40 ori: SV40 origin of replication
   3815..3878    +  promoter       AmpR promoter: bla
   3879..4739    +  CDS            AmpR: β-lactamase; bla; confers resistance to ampicillin, carbenicillin, and related antibiotics
   4910..5498    +  rep_origin     ori: high-copy-number ColE1/pMB1/pBR322/pUC origin of replication
   5681..5773    +  CDS            lacI (fragment): lac repressor; lacI; The lac repressor binds to the lac operator to inhibit transcription in E. coli. This inhibition can be relieved by adding lactose or isopropyl-β-D-thiogalactopyranoside (IPTG).
   5786..5807    +  protein_bind   CAP binding site: CAP binding activates transcription in the presence of cAMP. E. coli catabolite activator protein
   5822..5852    +  promoter       lac promoter: promoter for the E. coli lac operon
   5860..5876    +  protein_bind   lac operator: The lac repressor binds to the lac operator to inhibit transcription in E. coli. This inhibition can be relieved by adding lactose or isopropyl-β-D-thiogalactopyranoside (IPTG). lac repressor encoded by lacI
   5921..5939    +  promoter       T3 promoter: promoter for bacteriophage T3 RNA polymerase
   5967..6193    +  promoter       RSV promoter: Rous sarcoma virus enhancer/promoter
   6194..6374    +  LTR            5' LTR (truncated): truncated 5' long terminal repeat (LTR) from HIV-1
   6421..6546    +  misc_feature   HIV-1 Ψ: packaging signal of human immunodeficiency virus type 1
   6530..6893    +  CDS            HIV-1 gag (fragment): gag protein from human immunodeficiency virus 1; gag
   7039..7272    +  misc_feature   RRE: The Rev response element (RRE) of HIV-1 allows for Rev-dependent mRNA export from the nucleus to the cytoplasm.
   7649..7673    +  CDS            Rev (fragment): human immunodeficiency virus 1 (HIV-1) Rev protein; rev; enhances nuclear export of unspliced and incompletely spliced viral mRNAs
   7714..7831    +  misc_feature   cPPT/CTS: central polypurine tract and central termination sequence of HIV-1
