[The description below was written by a language model from this plasmid's Addgene catalogue record and pLannotate feature annotations shown in this document.]
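Description:
pCW57.1-FLAG-SRSF3_Truncated_Codon.Optimized-Blast is a 7,848 bp all-in-one, self-inactivating HIV-1-based lentiviral vector for doxycycline-inducible expression in mammalian cells, built on the pCW57-MCS1-P2A-MCS2 (Blast) backbone. It is propagated in E. coli through a high-copy ColE1/pUC-type origin with ampicillin resistance. The viral portion has the layout of a third-generation transfer vector. An RSV promoter drives a truncated 5' LTR, followed by the Ψ packaging signal with a gag fragment, the RRE for Rev-dependent export of the genomic RNA, and the cPPT/CTS. A WPRE and a ΔU3 3' LTR close the provirus, and an SV40 poly(A) signal and SV40 origin lie downstream of it.

The payload sits between the EcoRI and BamHI sites under a tight TRE promoter (seven tet operators upstream of a minimal CMV promoter). It is a 402 bp codon-optimized human SRSF3 (SRp20) open reading frame carrying an N-terminal FLAG tag. The protein is truncated at amino acid 114 and ends in a novel 10-residue C-terminal extension. The annotation software labels the short tag region as a 3xFLAG fragment, which agrees with the FLAG tag listed in the catalogue.

Downstream, a constitutive human PGK promoter drives blasticidin S deaminase followed by the rtTA3 reverse tetracycline transactivator. These two are presumably co-expressed from one transcript, although the linking element is not annotated. Transduced cells can therefore be selected with blasticidin and already carry the transactivator needed to switch on the TRE when doxycycline is added. The associated publication concerns truncated RNA-binding proteins produced when nonsense-mediated decay is compromised by DUX4 expression, so the construct is suited to studying this truncated SRSF3 isoform in isolation.
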