Addgene plasmid #171952: pCW57.1-FLAG-SRSF3_Truncated_Codon.Optimized-Blast
Purpose: All-in-one lentiviral vector for doxycycline-inducible expression of FLAG-tagged, codon-optimized, truncated SRSF3
Depositing lab: Sujatha Jagannathan. Depositing organization: University of Colorado Denver and Anschutz Medical Campus. Publication: Compromised nonsense-mediated RNA decay results in truncated RNA-binding protein production upon DUX4 expression. Campbell AE, Dyle MC, Albanese R, Matheny T, Sudheendran K, Cortazar MA, Forman T, Fu R, Gillen AE, Caruthers MH, Floor SN, Calviello L, Jagannathan S. Cell Rep. 2023 Jun 13;42(6):112642. doi: 10.1016/j.celrep.2023.112642. PubMed 37314931.
Backbone
  Vector backbone: pCW57-MCS1-P2A-MCS2 (Blast)
  Backbone size w/o insert (bp): 7446
  Total vector size (bp): 7848
  Vector type: Mammalian Expression, Lentiviral
  Selectable markers: Blasticidin
Growth in bacteria
  Bacterial resistance: Ampicillin, 100 μg/mL
  Growth temperature: 37°C
  Growth strain: NEB Stable
  Copy number: Unknown
Gene/Insert
  Gene/Insert name: serine and arginine rich splicing factor 3 (alt name: SRSF3 (codon-optimized, truncated))
  Species: H. sapiens (human)
  Insert size (bp): 402
  Mutation: codon-optimized, truncated at amino acid 114 with a novel 10 amino acid C-terminal extension
  GenBank ID: NR_036610.2
  Entrez Gene: SRSF3 (a.k.a. SFRS3, SRp20)
  Promoter: TRE
  Tag / fusion protein: FLAG (N terminal on insert)
  Cloning method: Restriction Enzyme; 5′ cloning site EcoRI (not destroyed); 3′ cloning site BamHI (not destroyed)
  Sequencing primers: 5′ CGTATGTCGAGGTAGGCGTG; 3′ AGGGCTGCCTTGGAAAAG
Terms and licenses: Academic/Nonprofit Terms; Industry Terms: Not Available to Industry
Depositor comments: Please visit https://www.biorxiv.org/content/10.1101/2021.06.28.450189v3 for BioRxiv preprint.
How to cite: pCW57.1-FLAG-SRSF3_Truncated_Codon.Optimized-Blast was a gift from Sujatha Jagannathan (Addgene plasmid # 171952 ; http://n2t.net/addgene:171952 ; RRID:Addgene_171952)
